>Addgene plasmid #217335 | pNS49 (enAsCas12a-KRAB piggyBac) | addgene full sequence | sequence record 426493 | Addgene NGS Result
AAGTAACAAAACTTTTAAACATTCTCTCTTTTACAAAAATAAACTTATTTTGTACTTTAAAAACAGTCAT
GTTGTATTATAAAATAAGTAATTAGCTTAACCTATACATAATAGAAACAAATTATACTTATTAACCGGTC
ATGGTCGACATTGATTATTGACTAGTTATTAATAGTAATCAATTACGGGGTCATTAGTTCATAGCCCATA
TATGGAGTTCCGCGTTACATAACTTACGGTAAATGGCCCGCCTGGCTGACCGCCCAACGACCCCCGCCCA
TTGACGTCAATAATGACGTATGTTCCCATAGTAACGCCAATAGGGACTTTCCATTGACGTCAATGGGTGG
AGTATTTACGGTAAACTGCCCACTTGGCAGTACATCAAGTGTATCATATGCCAAGTACGCCCCCTATTGA
CGTCAATGACGGTAAATGGCCCGCCTGGCATTATGCCCAGTACATGACCTTATGGGACTTTCCTACTTGG
CAGTACATCTACGTATTAGTCATCGCTATTACCATGGTCGAGGTGAGCCCCACGTTCTGCTTCACTCTCC
CCATCTCCCCCCCCTCCCCACCCCCAATTTTGTATTTATTTATTTTTTAATTATTTTGTGCAGCGATGGG
GGCGGGGGGGGGGGGGGGGGCGCGCCGGGGGGGGCGGGGCGGGGCGAGGGGCGGGGCGGGGCGAGGCGGA
GAGGTGCGGCGGCAGCCAATCAGAGCGGCGCGCTCCGAAAGTTTCCTTTTATGGCGAGGCGGCGGCGGCG
GCGGCCCTATAAAAAGCGAAGCGCGCGGCGGGCGGGAGTCGCTGCGCGCTGCCTTCGCCCCGTGCCCCGC
TCCGCCGCCGCCTCGCGCCGCCCGCCCCGGCTCTGACTGACCGCGTTACTCCCACAGGTGAGCGGGCGGG
ACGGCCCTTCTCCTCCGGGCTGTAATTAGCGCTTGGTTTAATGACGGCTTGTTTCTTTTCTGTGGCTGCG
TGAAAGCCTTGAGGGGCTCCGGGAGGGCCCTTTGTGCGGGGGGAGCGGCTCGGGGGGTGCGTGCGTGTGT
GTGTGCGTGGGGAGCGCCGCGTGCGGCTCCGCGCTGCCCGGCGGCTGTGAGCGCTGCGGGCGCGGCGCGG
GGCTTTGTGCGCTCCGCAGTGTGCGCGAGGGGAGCGCGGCCGGGGGCGGTGCCCCGCGGTGCGGGGGGGG
CTGCGAGGGGAACAAAGGCTGCGTGCGGGGTGTGTGCGTGGGGGGGTGAGCAGGGGGTGTGGGCGCGTCG
GTCGGGCTGCAACCCCCCCTGCACCCCCCTCCCCGAGTTGCTGAGCACGGCCCGGCTTCGGGTGCGGGGC
TCCGTACGGGGCGTGGCGCGGGGCTCGCCGTGCCGGGCGGGGGGTGGCGGCAGGTGGGGGTGCCGGGCGG
GGCGGGGCCGCCTCGGGCCGGGGAGGGCTCGGGGGAGGGGCGCGGCGGCCCCCGGAGCGCCGGCGGCTGT
CGAGGCGCGGCGAGCCGCAGCCATTGCCTTTTATGGTAATCGTGCGAGAGGGCGCAGGGACTTCCTTTGT
CCCAAATCTGTGCGGAGCCGAAATCTGGGAGGCGCCGCCGCACCCCCTCTAGCGGGCGCGGGGCGAAGCG
GTGCGGCGCCGGCAGGAAGGAAATGGGCGGGGAGGGCCTTCGTGCGTCGCCGCGCCGCCGTCCCCTTCTC
CCTCTCCAGCCTCGGGGCTGTCCGCGGGGGGACGGCTGCCTTCGGGGGGGACGGGGCAGGGCGGGGTTCG
GCTTCTGGCGTGTGACCGGCGGCTCTAGAGCCTCTGCTAACCATGTTCATGCCTTCTTCTTTTTCCTACA
GCTCCTGGGCAACGTGCTGGTTATTGTGCTGTCTCATCATTTTGGCAAAGAATTGCTAGCGCCACCATGC
CTGCTGCTAAACGTGTTAAGCTTGATGGGGGTAGCCCGGCAGCCAAGAGAGTCAAACTCGACGGCGGCTC
CCCAGCGGCAAAAAGGGTGAAACTAGACGGGGGTAGCCCCGCCGCGAAGCGTGTAAAGCTGGATGGAGGA
TCGCCTGCGGCTAAGCGAGTCAAATTAGACGGTGGGTCACCGGCTGCAAAGCGCGTCAAATTGGATGCTA
GCGGCACACAGTTCGAGGGCTTTACCAACCTGTATCAGGTGAGCAAGACACTGCGGTTTGAGCTGATCCC
ACAGGGCAAGACCCTGAAGCACATCCAGGAGCAGGGCTTCATCGAGGAGGACAAGGCCCGCAATGATCAC
TACAAGGAGCTGAAGCCCATCATCGATCGGATCTACAAGACCTATGCCGACCAGTGCCTGCAGCTGGTGC
AGCTGGATTGGGAGAACCTGAGCGCCGCCATCGACTCCTATAGAAAGGAGAAAACCGAGGAGACAAGGAA
CGCCCTGATCGAGGAGCAGGCCACATATCGCAATGCCATCCACGACTACTTCATCGGCCGGACAGACAAC
CTGACCGATGCCATCAATAAGAGACACGCCGAGATCTACAAGGGCCTGTTCAAGGCCGAGCTGTTTAATG
GCAAGGTGCTGAAGCAGCTGGGCACCGTGACCACAACCGAGCACGAGAACGCCCTGCTGCGGAGCTTCGA
CAAGTTTACAACCTACTTCTCCGGCTTTTATAGAAACAGGAAGAACGTGTTCAGCGCCGAGGATATCAGC
ACAGCCATCCCACACCGCATCGTGCAGGACAACTTCCCCAAGTTTAAGGAGAATTGTCACATCTTCACAC
GCCTGATCACCGCCGTGCCCAGCCTGCGGGAGCACTTTGAGAACGTGAAGAAGGCCATCGGCATCTTCGT
GAGCACCTCCATCGAGGAGGTGTTTTCCTTCCCTTTTTATAACCAGCTGCTGACACAGACCCAGATCGAC
CTGTATAACCAGCTGCTGGGAGGAATCTCTCGGGAGGCAGGCACCGAGAAGATCAAGGGCCTGAACGAGG
TGCTGAATCTGGCCATCCAGAAGAATGATGAGACAGCCCACATCATCGCCTCCCTGCCACACAGATTCAT
CCCCCTGTTTAAGCAGATCCTGTCCGATAGGAACACCCTGTCTTTCATCCTGGAGGAGTTTAAGAGCGAC
GAGGAAGTGATCCAGTCCTTCTGCAAGTACAAGACACTGCTGAGAAACGAGAACGTGCTGGAGACAGCCG
AGGCCCTGTTTAACGAGCTGAACAGCATCGACCTGACACACATCTTCATCAGCCACAAGAAGCTGGAGAC
AATCAGCAGCGCCCTGTGCGACCACTGGGATACACTGAGGAATGCCCTGTATGAGCGGAGAATCTCCGAG
CTGACAGGCAAGATCACCAAGTCTGCCAAGGAGAAGGTGCAGCGCAGCCTGAAGCACGAGGATATCAACC
TGCAGGAGATCATCTCTGCCGCAGGCAAGGAGCTGAGCGAGGCCTTCAAGCAGAAAACCAGCGAGATCCT
GTCCCACGCACACGCCGCCCTGGATCAGCCACTGCCTACAACCCTGAAGAAGCAGGAGGAGAAGGAGATC
CTGAAGTCTCAGCTGGACAGCCTGCTGGGCCTGTACCACCTGCTGGACTGGTTTGCCGTGGATGAGTCCA
ACGAGGTGGACCCCGAGTTCTCTGCCCGGCTGACCGGCATCAAGCTGGAGATGGAGCCTTCTCTGAGCTT
CTACAACAAGGCCAGAAATTATGCCACCAAGAAGCCCTACTCCGTGGAGAAGTTCAAGCTGAACTTTCAG
ATGCCTACACTGGCCAGAGGCTGGGACGTGAATAGAGAGAAGAACAATGGCGCCATCCTGTTTGTGAAGA
ACGGCCTGTACTATCTGGGCATCATGCCAAAGCAGAAGGGCAGGTATAAGGCCCTGAGCTTCGAGCCCAC
AGAGAAAACCAGCGAGGGCTTTGATAAGATGTACTATGACTACTTCCCTGATGCCGCCAAGATGATCCCA
AAGTGCAGCACCCAGCTGAAGGCCGTGACAGCCCACTTTCAGACCCACACAACCCCCATCCTGCTGTCCA
ACAATTTCATCGAGCCTCTGGAGATCACAAAGGAGATCTACGACCTGAACAATCCTGAGAAGGAGCCAAA
GAAGTTTCAGACAGCCTACGCCAAGAAAACCGGCGACCAGAAGGGCTACAGAGAGGCCCTGTGCAAGTGG
ATCGACTTCACAAGGGATTTTCTGTCCAAGTATACCAAGACAACCTCTATCGATCTGTCTAGCCTGCGGC
CATCCTCTCAGTATAAGGACCTGGGCGAGTACTATGCCGAGCTGAATCCCCTGCTGTACCACATCAGCTT
CCAGAGAATCGCCGAGAAGGAGATCATGGATGCCGTGGAGACAGGCAAGCTGTACCTGTTCCAGATCTAT
AACAAGGACTTTGCCAAGGGCCACCACGGCAAGCCTAATCTGCACACACTGTATTGGACCGGCCTGTTTT
CTCCAGAGAACCTGGCCAAGACAAGCATCAAGCTGAATGGCCAGGCCGAGCTGTTCTACCGCCCTAAGTC
CAGGATGAAGAGGATGGCACACCGGCTGGGAGAGAAGATGCTGAACAAGAAGCTGAAGGATCAGAAAACC
CCAATCCCCGACACCCTGTACCAGGAGCTGTACGACTATGTGAATCACAGACTGTCCCACGACCTGTCTG
ATGAGGCCAGGGCCCTGCTGCCCAACGTGATCACCAAGGAGGTGTCTCACGAGATCATCAAGGATAGGCG
CTTTACCAGCGACAAGTTCTTTTTCCACGTGCCTATCACACTGAACTATCAGGCCGCCAATTCCCCATCT
AAGTTCAACCAGAGGGTGAATGCCTACCTGAAGGAGCACCCCGAGACACCTATCATCGGCATCGACCGGG
GCGAGAGAAACCTGATCTATATCACAGTGATCGACTCCACCGGCAAGATCCTGGAGCAGCGGAGCCTGAA
CACCATCCAGCAGTTTGATTACCAGAAGAAGCTGGACAACAGGGAGAAGGAGAGGGTGGCAGCAAGGCAG
GCCTGGTCTGTGGTGGGCACAATCAAGGATCTGAAGCAGGGCTATCTGAGCCAGGTCATCCACGAGATCG
TGGACCTGATGATCCACTACCAGGCCGTGGTGGTGCTGGAGAACCTGAATTTCGGCTTTAAGAGCAAGAG
GACCGGCATCGCCGAGAAGGCCGTGTACCAGCAGTTCGAGAAGATGCTGATCGATAAGCTGAATTGCCTG
GTGCTGAAGGACTATCCAGCAGAGAAAGTGGGAGGCGTGCTGAACCCATACCAGCTGACAGACCAGTTCA
CCTCCTTTGCCAAGATGGGCACCCAGTCTGGCTTCCTGTTTTACGTGCCTGCCCCATATACATCTAAGAT
CGATCCCCTGACCGGCTTCGTGGACCCCTTCGTGTGGAAAACCATCAAGAATCACGAGAGCCGCAAGCAC
TTCCTGGAGGGCTTCGACTTTCTGCACTACGACGTGAAAACCGGCGACTTCATCCTGCACTTTAAGATGA
ACAGAAATCTGTCCTTCCAGAGGGGCCTGCCCGGCTTTATGCCTGCATGGGATATCGTGTTCGAGAAGAA
CGAGACACAGTTTGACGCCAAGGGCACCCCTTTCATCGCCGGCAAGAGAATCGTGCCAGTGATCGAGAAT
CACAGATTCACCGGCAGATACCGGGACCTGTATCCTGCCAACGAGCTGATCGCCCTGCTGGAGGAGAAGG
GCATCGTGTTCAGGGATGGCTCCAACATCCTGCCAAAGCTGCTGGAGAATGACGATTCTCACGCCATCGA
CACGATGGTGGCCCTGATCCGCAGCGTGCTGCAGATGCGGAACTCCAATGCCGCCACAGGCGAGGACTAT
ATCAACAGCCCCGTGCGCGATCTGAATGGCGTGTGCTTCGACTCCCGGTTTCAGAACCCAGAGTGGCCAA
TGGACGCCGATGCCAATGGCGCCTACCACATCGCCCTGAAGGGCCAGCTGCTGCTGAATCACCTGAAGGA
GAGCAAGGATCTGAAGCTGCAGAACGGCATCTCCAATCAGGACTGGCTGGCCTACATCCAGGAGCTGCGC
AACAGCAGGGCTGACTATCCCTATGACGTGCCCGATTATGCCAGCGGCTCCCCCAAGAAGAAGAGGAAGG
TGGGATCCGGAGGGCCGAGCTCTGGCGCACCCCCACCAAGTGGAGGGTCTCCTGCCGGGTCCCCAACATC
TACTGAAGAAGGCACCAGCGAATCCGCAACGCCCGAGTCAGGCCCTGGTACCTCCACAGAACCATCTGAA
GGTAGTGCGCCTGGTTCCCCAGCTGGAAGCCCTACTTCCACCGAAGAAGGCACGTCAACCGAACCAAGTG
AAGGATCTGCCCCTGGGACCAGCACTGAACCATCTGAGATGGATGCTAAGTCACTAACTGCCTGGTCCCG
GACACTGGTGACCTTCAAGGATGTATTTGTGGACTTCACCAGGGAGGAGTGGAAGCTGCTGGACACTGCT
CAGCAGATCGTGTACAGAAATGTGATGCTGGAGAACTATAAGAACCTGGTTTCCTTGGGTTATCAGCTTA
CTAAGCCAGATGTGATCCTCCGGTTGGAGAAGGGAGAAGAGCCCAGCGGCCGCGCTACTAACTTCAGCCT
GCTGAAGCAGGCTGGAGACGTGGAGGAGAACCCTGGACCTGTGTCTAAGGGCGAAGAGCTGATTAAGGAG
AACATGCACATGAAGCTGTACATGGAGGGCACCGTGGACAACCATCACTTCAAGTGCACATCCGAGGGCG
AAGGCAAGCCCTACGAGGGCACCCAGACCATGAGAATCAAGGTGGTCGAGGGCGGCCCTCTCCCCTTCGC
CTTCGACATCCTGGCTACTAGCTTCCTCTACGGCAGCAAGACCTTCATCAACCACACCCAGGGCATCCCC
GACTTCTTCAAGCAGTCCTTCCCTGAGGGCTTCACATGGGAGAGAGTCACCACATACGAAGACGGGGGCG
TGCTGACCGCTACCCAGGACACCAGCCTCCAGGACGGCTGCCTCATCTACAACGTCAAGATCAGAGGGGT
GAACTTCACATCCAACGGCCCTGTGATGCAGAAGAAAACACTCGGCTGGGAGGCCTTCACCGAGACGCTG
TACCCCGCTGACGGCGGCCTGGAAGGCAGAAACGACATGGCCCTGAAGCTCGTGGGCGGGAGCCATCTGA
TCGCAAACGCCAAGACCACATATAGATCCAAGAAACCCGCTAAGAACCTCAAGATGCCTGGCGTCTACTA
TGTGGACTACAGACTGGAAAGAATCAAGGAGGCCAACAACGAGACCTACGTCGAGCAGCACGAGGTGGCA
GTGGCCAGATACTGCGACCTCCCTAGCAAACTGGGGCACAAGCTTAATTAATTAATTAATGATCATACAG
TGCTCTGAGTACGCTATAATCAACCTCTGGATTACAAAATTTGTGAAAGATTGACTGGTATTCTTAACTA
TGTTGCTCCTTTTACGCTATGTGGATACGCTGCTTTAATGCCTTTGTATCATGCTATTGCTTCCCGTATG
GCTTTCATTTTCTCCTCCTTGTATAAATCCTGGTTGCTGTCTCTTTATGAGGAGTTGTGGCCCGTTGTCA
GGCAACGTGGCGTGGTGTGCACTGTGTTTGCTGACGCAACCCCCACTGGTTGGGGCATTGCCACCACCTG
TCAGCTCCTTTCCGGGACTTTCGCTTTCCCCCTCCCTATTGCCACGGCGGAACTCATCGCCGCCTGCCTT
GCCCGCTGCTGGACAGGGGCTCGGCTGTTGGGCACTGACAATTCCGTGGTGTTGTCGGGGAAATCATCGT
CCTTTCCTTGGCTGCTCGCCTGTGTTGCCACCTGGATTCTGCGCGGGACGTCCTTCTGCTACGTCCCTTC
GGCCCTCAATCCAGCGGACCTTCCTTCCCGCGGCCTGCTGCCGGCTCTGCGGCCTCTTCCGCGTCTTCGC
CTTCGCCCTCAGACGAGTCGGATCTCCCTTTGGGCCGCCTCCCCGCAGGATCCACTAGAGCGGCCGCCTA
GAGCTCGCTATCAGCCTCGACTGTGCCTTCTAGTTGCCAGCCATCTGTTGTTTGCCCCTCCCCCGTGCCT
TCCTTGACCCTGGAAGGTGCCACTCCCACTGTCCTTTCCTAATAAAATGAGGAAATTGCATCGCATTGTC
TGAGTAGGTGTCATTCTATTCTGGGGGGTGGGGTGGGGCAGGACAGCAAGGGGGAGGATTGGGAAGACAA
TAGCAGGCATGCTGGGGATGCGGTGGGCTCTATGGCTTCTGAGGCGGAAAGAACCAGCTGGGGCTCGACT
AGAGCTTGCGGAACCCTTAAGCTTTTTTATTATATATTAGTCACGATATCTATAACAAGAAAATATATAT
ATAATAAGTTATCACGTAAGTAGAACATGAAATAACAATATAATTATCGTATGAGTTAAATCTTAAAAGT
CACGTAAAAGATAATCATGCGTCATTTTGACTCACGCGGTCGTTATAGTTCAAAATCAGTGACACTTACC
GCATTGACAAGCACGCCTCACGGGAGCTCCAAGCGGCGACTGAGATGTCCTAAATGCACAGCGACGGATT
CGCGCTATTTAGAAAGAGAGAGCAATATTTCAAGAATGCATGCGTCAATTTTACGCAGACTATCTTTCTA
GGGTTAAAAAAGATTTGCGCTTTACTCGACCTAAACTTTAAACACGTCATAGAATCTTCGTTTGACAAAA
ACCACATTGTGTTGGGTCGCCCTATAGTGAGTCGTATTACAATTCACTGGCCGTCGTTTTACAACGTCGT
GACTGGGAAAACCCTGGCGTTACCCAACTTAATCGCCTTGCAGCACATCCCCCTTTCGCCAGCTGGCGTA
ATAGCGAAGAGGCCCGCACCGATCGCCCTTCCCAACAGTTGCGCAGCCTGAATGGCGAATGGCAAATTGT
AAGCGTTAATATTTTGTTAAAATTCGCGTTAAATTTTTGTTAAATCAGCTCATTTTTTAACCAATAGGCC
GAAATCGGCAAAATCCCTTATAAATCAAAAGAATAGACCGAGATAGGGT
[37 nt withheld, positions 9010-9046]
AAAGAACGTGGACTCCAACGTCAAAGG
[49 nt withheld, positions 9074-9122]
T
[91 nt withheld, positions 9124-9214]
G
[124 nt withheld, positions 9216-9339]
CAGGTGGCACTTTTCGGGGAAATGTGCGCGGAACCCCTATTTGTTTATTTTTCTAAATACATTCAAATAT
GTATCCGCTCATGAGACAATAACCCTGATAAATGCTTCAATAATATTGAAAAAGGAAGAGTATGAGTATT
CAACATTTCCGTGTCGCCCTTATTCCCTTTTTTGCGGCATTTTGCCTTCCTGTTTTTGCTCACCCAGAAA
CGCTGGTGAAAGTAAAAGATGCTGAAGATCAGTTGGGTGCACGAGTGGGTTACATCGAACTGGATCTCAA
CAGCGGTAAGATCCTTGAGAGTTTTCGCCCCGAAGAACGTTTTCCAATGATGAGCACTTTTAAAGTTCTG
CTATGTGGCGCGGTATTATCCCGTATTGACGCCGGGCAAGAGCAACTCGGTCGCCGCATACACTATTCTC
AGAATGACTTGGTTGAGTACTCACCAGTCACAGAAAAGCATCTTACGGATGGCATGACAGTAAGAGAATT
ATGCAGTGCTGCCATAACCATGAGTGATAACACTGCGGCCAACTTACTTCTGACAACGATCGGAGGACCG
AAGGAGCTAACCGCTTTTTTGCACAACATGGGGGATCATGTAACTCGCCTTGATCGTTGGGAACCGGAGC
TGAATGAAGCCATACCAAACGACGAGCGTGACACCACGATGCCTGTAGCAATGGCAACAACGTTGCGCAA
ACTATTAACTGGCGAACTACTTACTCTAGCTTCCCGGCAACAATTAATAGACTGGATGGAGGCGGATAAA
GTTGCAGGACCACTTCTGCGCTCGGCCCTTCCGGCTGGCTGGTTTATTGCTGATAAATCTGGAGCCGGTG
AGCGTGGGTCTCGCGGTATCATTGCAGCACTGGGGCCAGATGGTAAGCCCTCCCGTATCGTAGTTATCTA
CACGACGGGGAGTCAGGCAACTATGGATGAACGAAATAGACAGATCGCTGAGATAGGTGCCTCACTGATT
AAGCATTGGTAACTGTCAGACCAAGTTTACTCATATATACTTTAGATTGATTTAAAACTTCATTTTTAAT
TTAAAAGGATCTAGGTGAAGATCCTTTTTGATAATCTCATGACCAAAATCCCTTAACGTGAGTTTTCGTT
CCACTGAGCGTCAGACCCCGTAGAAAAGATCAAAGGATCTTCTTGAGATCCTTTTTTTCTGCGCGTAATC
TGCTGCTTGCAAACAAAAAAACCACCGCTACCAGCGGTGGTTTGTTTGCCGGATCAAGAGCTACCAACTC
TTTTTCCGAAGGTAACTGGCTTCAGCAGAGCGCAGATACCAAATACTGTTCTTCTAGTGTAGCCGTAGTT
AGGCCACCACTTCAAGAACTCTGTAGCACCGCCTACATACCTCGCTCTGCTAATCCTGTTACCAGTGGCT
GCTGCCAGTGGCGATAAGTCGTGTCTTACCGGGTTGGACTCAAGACGATAGTTACCGGATAAGGCGCAGC
GGTCGGGCTGAACGGGGGGTTCGTGCACACAGCCCAGCTTGGAGCGAACGACCTACACCGAACTGAGATA
CCTACAGCGTGAGCTATGAGAAAGCGCCACGCTTCCCGAAGGGAGAAAGGCGGACAGGTATCCGGTAAGC
GGCAGGGTCGGAACAGGAGAGCGCACGAGGGAGCTTCCAGGGGGAAACGCCTGGTATCTTTATAGTCCTG
TCGGGTTTCGCCACCTCTGACTTGAGCGTCGATTTTTGTGATGCTCGTCAGGGGGGCGGAGCCTATGGAA
AAACGCCAGCAACGCGGCCTTTTTACGGTTCCTGGCCTTTTGCTGGCCTTTTGCTCACATGTTCTTTCCT
GCGTTATCCCCTGATTCTGTGGATAACCGTATTACCGCCTTTGAGTGAGCTGATACCGCTCGCCGCAGCC
GAACGACCGAGCGCAGCGAGTCAGTGAGCGAGGAAGCGGAAGAGCGCCCAATACGCAAACCGCCTCTCCC
CGCGCGTTGGCCGATTCATTAATGCAGCTGGCACGACAGGTTTCCCGACTGGAAAGCGGGCAGTGAGCGC
AACGCAATTAATGTGAGTTAGCTCACTCATTAGGCACCCCAGGCTTTACACTTTATGCTTCCGGCTCGTA
TGTTGTGTGGAATTGTGAGCGGATAACAATTTCACACAGGAAACAGCTATGACCATGATTACGCCAAGCG
CGCAATTAACCCTCACTAAAGGGAACCTCCCCCGGTATTCACGACAGCAGGCTGAATAATAAAAAAATTA
GAAACTATTATTTAACCCTAGAAAGATAATCATATTGTGACGTACGTTAAAGATAATCATGCGTAAAATT
GACGCATGTGTTTTATCGGTCTGTATATCGAGGTTTATTTATTAATTTGAATAGATATTAAGTTTTATTA
TATTTACACTTACATACTAATAATAAATTCAACAAACAATTTATTTATGTTTATTTATTTATTAAAAAAA
AACAAAAACTCAAAATTTCTTCTATA
Features (pLannotate 1.2.2; 21 found; start..end, strand, type, name):
    147..526     +  enhancer       CMV enhancer: human cytomegalovirus immediate early enhancer
    528..804     +  promoter       chicken β-actin promoter: No description available
    805..1821    +  intron         chimeric intron: chimera between introns from chicken β-actin and rabbit β-globin
   2106..6023    +  CDS            AsCpf1: CRISPR-associated protein from Acidaminococcus sp. BV3L6 (Zetsche et al., 2015)
   6369..6554    +  CDS            KRAB: Krüppel-associated box (KRAB) transcriptional repression domain from the human zinc finger protein ZNF10 (Margolin et al., 1994)
   6621..7328    +  CDS            mTagBFP2: mTagBFP2 is a basic (constitutively fluorescent) blue fluorescent protein published in 2011, derived from Entacmaea quadricolor. It is reported to be a very rapidly-maturing monomer with very low acid sensitivity.
   7368..7956    +  misc_feature   WPRE: woodchuck hepatitis virus posttranscriptional regulatory element
   8001..8225    +  polyA_signal   bGH poly(A) signal: bovine growth hormone polyadenylation signal
   8229..8250    +  promoter       SV40 promoter (fragment): SV40 enhancer and early promoter
   8614..8691    +  CDS            FP (fragment): FP25_NPVAC - Experimental evidence at protein level: Swiss-Prot protein existence level 1. From Autographa californica nuclear polyhedrosis virus (AcMNPV).
   8701..8719    -  promoter       T7 promoter: promoter for bacteriophage T7 RNA polymerase
   8722..8879    +  CDS            lacZα (fragment): LacZα fragment of β-galactosidase; lacZ fragment
   8911..9339    -  rep_origin     f1 ori (sequence partly withheld): f1 bacteriophage origin of replication; arrow indicates direction of (+) strand synthesis
   9366..9470    +  promoter       AmpR promoter: bla
   9471..10331   +  CDS            AmpR: β-lactamase; bla; confers resistance to ampicillin, carbenicillin, and related antibiotics
  10502..11090   +  rep_origin     ori: high-copy-number ColE1/pMB1/pBR322/pUC origin of replication
  11273..11365   +  CDS            lacI (fragment): lac repressor; lacI; The lac repressor binds to the lac operator to inhibit transcription in E. coli. This inhibition can be relieved by adding lactose or isopropyl-β-D-thiogalactopyranoside (IPTG).
  11378..11399   +  protein_bind   CAP binding site: CAP binding activates transcription in the presence of cAMP. E. coli catabolite activator protein
  11414..11444   +  promoter       lac promoter: promoter for the E. coli lac operon
  11448..11470   +  protein_bind   lac operator (fragment): The lac repressor binds to the lac operator to inhibit transcription in E. coli. This inhibition can be relieved by adding lactose or isopropyl-β-D-thiogalactopyranoside (IPTG). lac repressor encoded by lacI
  11513..11531   +  promoter       T3 promoter: promoter for bacteriophage T3 RNA polymerase
