[The description below was written by a language model from this plasmid's Addgene catalogue record and pLannotate feature annotations shown in this document.]
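Description:
pNS49 (enAsCas12a-KRAB piggyBac) is an 11.8 kb mammalian expression plasmid built on a piggyBac transposon backbone and designed for stable genomic integration of a Cas12a-based transcriptional repressor. In bacteria it is maintained at high copy through a ColE1/pUC-type origin and selected with ampicillin via the β-lactamase gene. The backbone also carries an f1 origin and remnants of a cloning-vector lacZα region with flanking T7 and T3 promoters. The automated annotation does not label the piggyBac terminal repeats. A short fragment matching a baculovirus FP25 sequence sits just downstream of the expression cassette, and it may reflect the insect-virus-derived sequence that often accompanies piggyBac arms. No mammalian drug-selection marker is annotated.

The payload is a single transcription unit driven by the CAG promoter, which is annotated as the CMV enhancer, the chicken β-actin promoter and a chimeric intron. It encodes Acidaminococcus Cas12a (AsCpf1) carrying the E174R/S542R/K548R substitutions that define the enhanced "enAsCas12a" variant. According to the record, the protein has an N-terminal 6xMyc-NLS. Its C-terminal extension consists of an HA tag, an SV40 NLS, an XTEN80 linker and the KRAB repression domain from ZNF10. A P2A peptide then links TagBFP2, so the blue fluorescent reporter is produced as a separate polypeptide from the same transcript and marks expressing cells. A WPRE and the bGH polyadenylation signal follow the coding region to enhance transcript expression and provide 3′ end processing.

The stated purpose is piggyBac-mediated expression of enAsCas12a-KRAB. The associated publication concerns Cas12a engineered for higher-order combinatorial chromatin perturbations. Integration would require a piggyBac transposase supplied separately, and no crRNA expression cassette is annotated on this plasmid.
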