Addgene plasmid #217335: pNS49 (enAsCas12a-KRAB piggyBac)
Purpose: piggyBac expresion of enAsCas12a-KRAB
Depositing lab: Luke Gilbert. Depositing organization: University of California, San Francisco (UCSF). Publication: Engineered CRISPR-Cas12a for higher-order combinatorial chromatin perturbations. Hsiung CC, Wilson CM, Sambold NA, Dai R, Chen Q, Teyssier N, Misiukiewicz S, Arab A, O'Loughlin T, Cofsky JC, Shi J, Gilbert LA. Nat Biotechnol. 2024 May 17. doi: 10.1038/s41587-024-02224-0. PubMed 38760567.
Backbone
  Vector backbone: Addgene plasmid # 133568
  Backbone manufacturer: Mario Capecchi
  Vector type: Mammalian Expression, CRISPR
Growth in bacteria
  Bacterial resistance: Ampicillin, 100 μg/mL
  Growth temperature: 37°C
  Growth strain: DH5alpha
  Copy number: High Copy
Gene/Insert
  Gene/Insert name: enAsCas12a
  Species: Acidaminococcus
  Mutation: E174R/S542R/K548R
  Promoter: CAG
  Tag / fusion protein: 6xMycNLS (N terminal on insert); HA-SV40NLS-XTEN80-KRAB-P2A-TagBFP2 (C terminal on insert)
  Cloning method: Gibson Cloning
Terms and licenses: Academic/Nonprofit Terms; Industry Terms: Not Available to Industry
Depositor comments: Please visit https://doi.org/10.1101/2023.09.18.558350 for bioRxiv preprint.
How to cite: pNS49 (enAsCas12a-KRAB piggyBac) was a gift from Luke Gilbert (Addgene plasmid # 217335 ; http://n2t.net/addgene:217335 ; RRID:Addgene_217335)
